Addgene plasmid #71500: pSTARR-seq_fly-hsp70
Purpose: (Empty Backbone) flySTARR-seq screening vector with hsp70 core promoter
Depositing lab: Alexander Stark. Depositing organization: Research Institute of Molecular Pathology (IMP). Publication: Genome-wide quantitative enhancer activity maps identified by STARR-seq. Arnold CD, Gerlach D, Stelzer C, Boryn LM, Rath M, Stark A. Science. 2013 Mar 1;339(6123):1074-7. doi: 10.1126/science.1232542. Epub 2013 Jan 17. PubMed 23328393.
Backbone
  Vector backbone: pGL3-Promoter
  Backbone manufacturer: Promega
  Vector type: Insect Expression ; flySTARR-seq screening vector
  Tag / fusion protein: sgGFP (SuperGlo, Qbiogene, Inc) (N terminal on backbone)
Growth in bacteria
  Bacterial resistance: Chloramphenicol and Ampicillin, 25 & 100 μg/mL
  Growth temperature: 37°C
  Growth strain: ccdB Survival
  Copy number: High Copy
Gene/Insert
  Gene/Insert name: None
  Tag / fusion protein: sgGFP (SuperGlo, Qbiogene, Inc) (N terminal on backbone)
Terms and licenses: Academic/Nonprofit Terms; Industry Terms: Not Available to Industry
Depositor comments: This plasmid was made by replacing the sequence of pGL3-Promoter between BglII and FseI with a fragment containing the core promoter listed above, an mhc16 intron, an ORF (sgGFP, Qbiogene, Inc), a ccdB suicide gene flanked by homology arms (used for cloning the enhancer candidates during library generation), followed by the pGL3's SV40 late polyA-signal.
How to cite: pSTARR-seq_fly-hsp70 was a gift from Alexander Stark (Addgene plasmid # 71500 ; http://n2t.net/addgene:71500 ; RRID:Addgene_71500)
