[The description below was written by a language model from this plasmid's Addgene catalogue record and pLannotate feature annotations shown in this document.]
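Description:
pSTARR-seq_fly-hsp70 is an empty screening backbone for STARR-seq (self-transcribing active regulatory region sequencing) in Drosophila cells. It was derived from the pGL3-Promoter reporter plasmid by replacing the BglII–FseI region with a new reporter cassette. It replicates in E. coli from a high-copy ColE1/pUC-type origin, carries an f1 origin, and is selected with ampicillin (β-lactamase) together with chloramphenicol. Because it contains an intact ccdB toxin gene, the unmodified vector has to be propagated in a ccdB-tolerant strain.

The transcription unit begins with a fragment of the Drosophila hsp70Bb promoter serving as a minimal core promoter. It is shielded from upstream read-through by the pGL3 synthetic poly(A) signal and transcriptional pause site. The promoter is followed by a modified myosin heavy chain intron 16 and a green fluorescent protein ORF (sgGFP, annotated as sg25). Downstream of the ORF sits a stuffer consisting of a chloramphenicol resistance gene with its bacterial promoters, a ccdA fragment and ccdB. According to the depositor, this stuffer is flanked by homology arms, which are not annotated in the feature table. The unit ends with the SV40 late polyadenylation signal.

During library construction, candidate enhancer fragments are recombined in place of the CmR–ccdB cassette, so that ccdB counter-selects against uncut or empty vector in standard strains. Each candidate then lies within the transcribed region, between the GFP ORF and the poly(A) site. An active enhancer therefore drives the hsp70 core promoter to transcribe its own sequence. Sequencing the reporter transcripts measures enhancer activity quantitatively across a genome-wide library, here specifically in the context of the hsp70 core promoter.
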