Features (pLannotate 1.2.2; 18 found; start..end, strand, type, name):
      1..49      +  polyA_signal   poly(A) signal: synthetic polyadenylation signal
     63..154     +  misc_feature   pause site: RNA polymerase II transcriptional pause signal from the human α2 globin gene
    208..335     +  promoter       hsp70 promoter (fragment): Drosophila melanogaster hsp70Bb promoter
    380..446     +  intron         Mhc intron: modified Drosophila myosin heavy chain intron 16 (Pfeiffer et al., 2010)
    461..1177    +  CDS            sg25: sg25 is a basic (constitutively fluorescent) green fluorescent protein published in 1997, derived from Aequorea victoria.
   1229..1259    +  promoter       lac UV5 promoter: E. coli lac promoter with an "up" mutation
   1283..1312    +  promoter       cat promoter (fragment): promoter of the E. coli cat gene encoding chloramphenicol acetyltransferase
   1313..1972    +  CDS            CmR: chloramphenicol acetyltransferase; cat; confers resistance to chloramphenicol
   2151..2309    +  CDS            ccdA (fragment): CCDA_ECO57 - Also known as H, letA. Experimental evidence at protein level: Swiss-Prot protein existence level 1. Antitoxin component of a type II toxin-antitoxin (TA) system which inhibits the post-segregational killing (PSK) of plasmid-free cells, also referred to as a plasmid addiction system. Binds to and blocks the activity of CcdB; will also remove bound CcdB protein from the CcdB-GyrA complex by forming a CcdA-CcdB complex, a process termed rejuvenation. Functions as a transcriptional corepressor for the ccdAB operon, repression also requires CcdB (By similarity). From Escherichia coli
   2314..2616    +  CDS            ccdB: CCDB_ECOLI - Also known as G, letB, letD. Experimental evidence at protein level: Swiss-Prot protein existence level 1. Toxic component of a type II toxin-antitoxin (TA) system, functioning in plasmid maintainence. Responsible for the post- segregational killing (PSK) of plasmid-free cells, also referred to as a plasmid addiction system. Half-life of over 2 hours. Cell killing by CcdB is accompanied by filamentation, defects in chromosome and plasmid segregation, defects in cell division, formation of anucleate cells, decreased DNA synthesis and plasmid loss. Interferes with the activity of DN
   2697..2818    -  polyA_signal   SV40 poly(A) signal: SV40 polyadenylation signal
   2841..2909    -  CDS            large T antigen (fragment): large T antigen from SV40 (simian virus 40)
   2925..3054    +  CDS            TcR (fragment): tetracycline efflux protein; tet; confers resistance to tetracycline
   3234..3822    -  rep_origin     ori: high-copy-number ColE1/pMB1/pBR322/pUC origin of replication
   3993..4853    -  CDS            AmpR: β-lactamase; bla; confers resistance to ampicillin, carbenicillin, and related antibiotics
   4854..4958    -  promoter       AmpR promoter: bla
   4985..5413    +  rep_origin     f1 ori (sequence partly withheld): f1 bacteriophage origin of replication; arrow indicates direction of (+) strand synthesis
   5445..5512    -  CDS            lacZα (fragment): LacZα fragment of β-galactosidase; lacZ fragment
>Addgene plasmid #71500 | pSTARR-seq_fly-hsp70 | depositor full sequence | sequence record 129002 | Full Sequence
AATAAAATATCTTTATTTTCATTACATCTGTGTGTTGGTTTTTTGTGTGAATCGATAGTACTAACATACG
CTCTCCATCAAAACAAAACGAAACAAAACAAACTAGCAAAATAGGCTGTCCCCAGTGCAAGTGCAGGTGC
CAGAACATTTCTCTATCGATAGGTACCGAGCTCTTACGCGTGCTAGCCCGGGCTCGAGATCTGAGCGCCG
GAGTATAAATAGAGGCGCTTCGTCTACGGAGCGACAATTCAATTCAAACAAGCAAAGTGAACACGTCGCT
AAGCGAAAGCTAAGCAAATAAACAAGCGCAGCTGAACAAGCTAAACAATCTGCAGAAGCTTGGCATTCCG
GTACTGTTGGTAAAGCCACCATGGAAAAGGTAGGTTCAACCACTGATGCCTAGGCACACCGAAACGACTA
ACCCTAATTCTTATCCTTTACTTCAGGCCAAAGCTTAAGCATGGCTAGCAAAGGAGAAGAACTCTTCACT
GGAGTTGTCCCAATTCTTGTTGAATTAGATGGTGATGTTAACGGCCACAAGTTCTCTGTCAGTGGAGAGG
GTGAAGGTGATGCAACATACGGAAAACTTACCCTGAAGTTCATCTGCACTACTGGCAAACTGCCTGTTCC
CTGGCCAACACTAGTCACTACTCTGTGCTATGGTGTTCAATGCTTTTCAAGATACCCGGATCATATGAAA
CGGCATGACTTTTTCAAGAGTGCCATGCCCGAAGGTTATGTACAGGAAAGGACCATCTTCTTCAAAGATG
ACGGCAACTACAAGACACGTGCTGAAGTCAAGTTTGAAGGTGATACCCTTGTTAATAGAATCGAGTTAAA
AGGTATTGACTTCAAGGAAGATGGCAACATTCTGGGACACAAATTGGAATACAACTATAACTCACACAAT
GTATACATCATGGCAGACAAACAAAAGAATGGAATCAAAGCGAACTTCAAGACCCGCCACAACATTGAAG
ATGGAAGCGTTCAACTAGCAGACCATTATCAACAAAATACTCCAATTGGCGATGGCCCTGTCCTTTTACC
AGACAACCATTACCTGTCCACACAATCTGCCCTTTCGAAAGATCCCAACGAAAAGAGAGACCACATGGTC
CTTCTTGAGTTTGTAACAGCTGCTGGGATTACACATGGCATGGATGAACTGTACAACTGATCTAGAGCAT
GCACCGGTGATATCGCGGCCGCATTAGGCACCCCAGGCTTTACACTTTATGCTTCCGGCTCGTATAATGT
GTGGATTTTGAGTTAGGATCCGTCGAGATTTTCAGGAGCTAAGGAAGCTAAAATGGAGAAAAAAATCACT
GGATATACCACCGTTGATATATCCCAATGGCATCGTAAAGAACATTTTGAGGCATTTCAGTCAGTTGCTC
AATGTACCTATAACCAGACCGTTCAGCTGGATATTACGGCCTTTTTAAAGACCGTAAAGAAAAATAAGCA
CAAGTTTTATCCGGCCTTTATTCACATTCTTGCCCGCCTGATGAATGCTCATCCGGAATTCCGTATGGCA
ATGAAAGACGGTGAGCTGGTGATATGGGATAGTGTTCACCCTTGTTACACCGTTTTCCATGAGCAAACTG
AAACGTTTTCATCGCTCTGGAGTGAATACCACGACGATTTCCGGCAGTTTCTACACATATATTCGCAAGA
TGTGGCGTGTTACGGTGAAAACCTGGCCTATTTCCCTAAAGGGTTTATTGAGAATATGTTTTTCGTCTCA
GCCAATCCCTGGGTGAGTTTCACCAGTTTTGATTTAAACGTGGCCAATATGGACAACTTCTTCGCCCCCG
TTTTCACCATGGGCAAATATTATACGCAAGGCGACAAGGTGCTGATGCCGCTGGCGATTCAGGTTCATCA
TGCCGTTTGTGATGGCTTCCATGTCGGCAGAATGCTTAATGAATTACAACAGTACTGCGATGAGTGGCAG
GGCGGGGCGTAAACGCGTGGATCCGGCTTACTAAAAGCCAGATAACAGTATGCGTATTTGCGCGCTGATT
TTTGCGGTATAAGAATATATACTGATATGTATACCCGAAGTATGTCAAAAAGAGGTATGCTATGAAGCAG
CGTATTACAGTGACAGTTGACAGCGACAGCTATCAGTTGCTCAAGGCATATATGATGTCAATATCTCCGG
TCTGGTAAGCACAACCATGCAGAATGAAGCCCGTCGTCTGCGTGCCGAACGCTGGAAAGCGGAAAATCAG
GAAGGGATGGCTGAGGTCGCCCGGTTTATTGAAATGAACGGCTCTTTTGCTGACGAGAACAGGGGCTGGT
GAAATGCAGTTTAAGGTTTACACCTATAAAAGAGAGAGCCGTTATCGTCTGTTTGTGGATGTACAGAGTG
ATATTATTGACACGCCCGGGCGACGGATGGTGATCCCCCTGGCCAGTGCACGTCTGCTGTCAGATAAAGT
CTCCCGTGAACTTTACCCGGTGGTGCATATCGGGGATGAAAGCTGGCGCATGATGACCACCGATATGGCC
AGTGTGCCGGTCTCCGTTATCGGGGAAGAAGTGGCTGATCTCAGCCACCGCGAAAATGACATCAAAAACG
CCATTAACCTGATGTTCTGGGGAATATAAATGTCAGGCTCCCTTATACACAGCCAGTCTGCAGGATATCG
TCGACGAATTCGGCCGGCCGCTTCGAGCAGACATGATAAGATACATTGATGAGTTTGGACAAACCACAAC
TAGAATGCAGTGAAAAAAATGCTTTATTTGTGAAATTTGTGATGCTATTGCTTTATTTGTAACCATTATA
AGCTGCAATAAACAAGTTAACAACAACAATTGCATTCATTTTATGTTTCAGGTTCAGGGGGAGGTGTGGG
AGGTTTTTTAAAGCAAGTAAAACCTCTACAAATGTGGTAAAATCGATAAGGATCCGACCGATGCCCTTGA
GAGCCTTCAACCCAGTCAGCTCCTTCCGGTGGGCGCGGGGCATGACTATCGTCGCCGCACTTATGACTGT
CTTCTTTATCATGCAACTCGTAGGACAGGTGCCGGCAGCGCTCTTCCGCTTCCTCGCTCACTGACTCGCT
GCGCTCGGTCGTTCGGCTGCGGCGAGCGGTATCAGCTCACTCAAAGGCGGTAATACGGTTATCCACAGAA
TCAGGGGATAACGCAGGAAAGAACATGTGAGCAAAAGGCCAGCAAAAGGCCAGGAACCGTAAAAAGGCCG
CGTTGCTGGCGTTTTTCCATAGGCTCCGCCCCCCTGACGAGCATCACAAAAATCGACGCTCAAGTCAGAG
GTGGCGAAACCCGACAGGACTATAAAGATACCAGGCGTTTCCCCCTGGAAGCTCCCTCGTGCGCTCTCCT
GTTCCGACCCTGCCGCTTACCGGATACCTGTCCGCCTTTCTCCCTTCGGGAAGCGTGGCGCTTTCTCATA
GCTCACGCTGTAGGTATCTCAGTTCGGTGTAGGTCGTTCGCTCCAAGCTGGGCTGTGTGCACGAACCCCC
CGTTCAGCCCGACCGCTGCGCCTTATCCGGTAACTATCGTCTTGAGTCCAACCCGGTAAGACACGACTTA
TCGCCACTGGCAGCAGCCACTGGTAACAGGATTAGCAGAGCGAGGTATGTAGGCGGTGCTACAGAGTTCT
TGAAGTGGTGGCCTAACTACGGCTACACTAGAAGAACAGTATTTGGTATCTGCGCTCTGCTGAAGCCAGT
TACCTTCGGAAAAAGAGTTGGTAGCTCTTGATCCGGCAAACAAACCACCGCTGGTAGCGGTGGTTTTTTT
GTTTGCAAGCAGCAGATTACGCGCAGAAAAAAAGGATCTCAAGAAGATCCTTTGATCTTTTCTACGGGGT
CTGACGCTCAGTGGAACGAAAACTCACGTTAAGGGATTTTGGTCATGAGATTATCAAAAAGGATCTTCAC
CTAGATCCTTTTAAATTAAAAATGAAGTTTTAAATCAATCTAAAGTATATATGAGTAAACTTGGTCTGAC
AGTTACCAATGCTTAATCAGTGAGGCACCTATCTCAGCGATCTGTCTATTTCGTTCATCCATAGTTGCCT
GACTCCCCGTCGTGTAGATAACTACGATACGGGAGGGCTTACCATCTGGCCCCAGTGCTGCAATGATACC
GCGAGACCCACGCTCACCGGCTCCAGATTTATCAGCAATAAACCAGCCAGCCGGAAGGGCCGAGCGCAGA
AGTGGTCCTGCAACTTTATCCGCCTCCATCCAGTCTATTAATTGTTGCCGGGAAGCTAGAGTAAGTAGTT
CGCCAGTTAATAGTTTGCGCAACGTTGTTGCCATTGCTACAGGCATCGTGGTGTCACGCTCGTCGTTTGG
TATGGCTTCATTCAGCTCCGGTTCCCAACGATCAAGGCGAGTTACATGATCCCCCATGTTGTGCAAAAAA
GCGGTTAGCTCCTTCGGTCCTCCGATCGTTGTCAGAAGTAAGTTGGCCGCAGTGTTATCACTCATGGTTA
TGGCAGCACTGCATAATTCTCTTACTGTCATGCCATCCGTAAGATGCTTTTCTGTGACTGGTGAGTACTC
AACCAAGTCATTCTGAGAATAGTGTATGCGGCGACCGAGTTGCTCTTGCCCGGCGTCAATACGGGATAAT
ACCGCGCCACATAGCAGAACTTTAAAAGTGCTCATCATTGGAAAACGTTCTTCGGGGCGAAAACTCTCAA
GGATCTTACCGCTGTTGAGATCCAGTTCGATGTAACCCACTCGTGCACCCAACTGATCTTCAGCATCTTT
TACTTTCACCAGCGTTTCTGGGTGAGCAAAAACAGGAAGGCAAAATGCCGCAAAAAAGGGAATAAGGGCG
ACACGGAAATGTTGAATACTCATACTCTTCCTTTTTCAATATTATTGAAGCATTTATCAGGGTTATTGTC
TCATGAGCGGATACATATTTGAATGTATTTAGAAAAATAAACAAATAGGGGTTCCGCGCACATTTCCCCG
AAAAGTGCCACCTG
[124 nt withheld, positions 4985-5108]
C
[91 nt withheld, positions 5110-5200]
A
[49 nt withheld, positions 5202-5250]
CCTTTGACGTTGGAGTCCACGTTCTTT
[37 nt withheld, positions 5278-5314]
ACCCTATCTCGGTCTATTCTTTTGATTTATAAGGGATTTTGCCGATTTCGGCCTATTGGTTAAAAAATGA
GCTGATTTAACAAAAATTTAACGCGAATTTTAACAAAATATTAACGCTTACAATTTGCCATTCGCCATTC
AGGCTGCGCAACTGTTGGGAAGGGCGATCGGTGCGGGCCTCTTCGCTATTACGCCAGCCCAAGCTACCAT
GATAAGTAAGTAATATTAAGGTACGGGAGGTACTTGGAGCGGCCGC
