>Addgene plasmid #71500 | pSTARR-seq_fly-hsp70 | addgene partial sequence | sequence record 132420 | RVprimer3 5'-CTAGCAAAATAGGCTGTCCC-3'
TTTCTCTATCGATAGGTACCGAGCTCTTACGCGTGCTAGCCCGGGCTCGAGATCTGAGCGCCGGAGTATA
AATAGAGGCGCTTCGTCTACGGAGCGACAATTCAATTCAAACAAGCAAAGTGAACACGTCGCTAAGCGAA
AGCTAAGCAAATAAACAAGCGCAGCTGAACAAGCTAAACAATCTGCAGAAGCTTGGCATTCCGGTACTGT
TGGTAAAGCCACCATGGAAAAGGTAGGTTCAACCACTGATGCCTAGGCACACCGAAACGACTAACCCTAA
TTCTTATCCTTTACTTCAGGCCAAAGCTTAAGCATGGCTAGCAAAGGAGAAGAACTCTTCACTGGAGTTG
TCCCAATTCTTGTTGAATTAGATGGTGATGTTAACGGCCACAAGTTCTCTGTCAGTGGAGAGGGTGAAGG
TGATGCAACATACGGAAAACTTACCCTGAAGTTCATCTGCACTACTGGCAAACTGCCTGTTCCCTGGCCA
ACACTAGTCACTACTCTGTGCTATGGTGTTCAATGCTTTTCAAGATACCCGGATCATATGAAACGGCATG
ACTTTTTCAAGAGTGCCATGCCCGAAGGTTATGTACAGGAAAGGACCATCTTCTTCAAAGATGACGGCAA
CTACAAGACACGTGCTGAAGTCAAGTTTGAAGGTGATACCCTTGTTAATAGAATCGAGTTAAAAGGTATT
GACTTCAAGGAAGATGGCAACATTCTGGGACACAAATTGGAATACAACTATAACTCACACAATGTATACA
TCATGGCAGACAAA
