>Addgene plasmid #71500 | pSTARR-seq_fly-hsp70 | addgene partial sequence | sequence record 132421 | pAE03_1 5'-GTTACAAACTCAAGAAGGACC-3'
AAGGGCAGATTGTGTGGACAGGTAATGGTTGTCTGGTAAAAGGACAGGGCCATCGCCAATTGGAGTATTT
TGTTGATAATGGTCTGCTAGTTGAACGCTTCCATCTTCAATGTTGTGGCGGGTCTTGAAGTTCGCTTTGA
TTCCATTCTTTTGTTTGTCTGCCATGATGTATACATTGTGTGAGTTATAGTTGTATTCCAATTTGTGTCC
CAGAATGTTGCCATCTTCCTTGAAGTCAATACCTTTTAACTCGATTCTATTAACAAGGGTATCACCTTCA
AACTTGACTTCAGCACGTGTCTTGTAGTTGCCGTCATCTTTGAAGAAGATGGTCCTTTCCTGTACATAAC
CTTCGGGCATGGCACTCTTGAAAAAGTCATGCCGTTTCATATGATCCGGGTATCTTGAAAAGCATTGAAC
ACCATAGCACAGAGTAGTGACTAGTGTTGGCCAGGGAACAGGCAGTTTGCCAGTAGTGCAGATGAACTTC
AGGGTAAGTTTTCCGTATGTTGCATCACCTTCACCCTCTCCACTGACAGAGAACTTGTGGCCGTTAACAT
CACCATCTAATTCAACAAGAATTGGGACAACTCCAGTGAAGAGTTCTTCTCCTTTGCTAGCCATGCTTAA
GCTTTGGCCTGAAGTAAAGGATAAGAATTAGGGTTAGTCGTTTCGGTGTGCCTAGGCATCAGTGGTTGAA
CCTACCTTTTCCATGGTGGCTTTACCAACAGTACCGGAATGCCAAGCTTCTGCAGATTGTTTAGCTTGTT
CAGCTGCGCTTGTTTATTTGCTTAGCTTT
